>Addgene plasmid #157108 | pD649-HAsp-PDCD1-COMP5AP-AviTag-9xHis | addgene full sequence | sequence record 401016 | Addgene NGS Result
GGCATTGATTATTGACTAGTTATTAATAGTAATCAATTACGGGGTCATTAGTTCATAGCCCATATATGGA
GTTCCGCGTTACATAACTTACGGTAAATGGCCCGCCTGGCTGACCGCCCAACGACCCCCGCCCATTGACG
TCAATAATGACGTATGTTCCCATAGTAACGCCAATAGGGACTTTCCATTGACGTCAATGGGTGGAGTATT
TACGGTAAACTGCCCACTTGGCAGTACATCAAGTGTATCATATGCCAAGTACGCCCCCTATTGACGTCAA
TGACGGTAAATGGCCCGCCTGGCATTATGCCCAGTACATGACCTTATGGGACTTTCCTACTTGGCAGTAC
ATCTACGTATTAGTCATCGCTATTACCATGGTGATGCGGTTTTGGCAGTACATCAATGGGCGTGGATAGC
GGTTTGACTCACGGGGATTTCCAAGTCTCCACCCCATTGACGTCAATGGGAGTTTGTTTTGGCACCAAAA
TCAACGGGACTTTCCAAAATGTCGTAACAACTCCGCCCCATTGACGCAAATGGGCGGTAGGCGTGTACGG
TGGGAGGTCTATATAAGCAGAGCTCGTTTAGTGAACCGTCAGATCGCCTGGAGACGCCATCCACGCTGTT
TTGACCTCCATAGAAGACACCGGGACCGATCCAGCCTCCGCGGCCGGGAACGGTGCATTGGAACGCGGAT
TCCCCGTGCCAAGAGTGACGTAAGTACCGCCTATAGAGTCTATAGGCCCACCCCCTTGGCTTCGTTAGAA
CGCGGCTACAATTAATACATAACCTTATGTATCATACACATACGATTTAGGTGACACTATAGAATAACAT
CCACTTTGCCTTTCTCTCCACAGGTGTCCACTCCCAGGTCCAACTGCACCTCGGTTCTATCGAAAACGCG
CCTGCTAGCGCCACCATGAAGACCATCATTGCCCTGAGCTACATCTTCTGCCTGGTGTTCGCTGCGGCCG
CCGGATGGTTTCTGGATTCTCCCGATAGACCCTGGAATCCTCCTACATTCAGCCCCGCTCTGCTGGTGGT
CACAGAGGGCGATAATGCCACCTTCACCTGTAGCTTCAGCAACACCAGCGAGAGCTTCGTGCTGAACTGG
TACAGAATGAGCCCCAGCAACCAGACCGACAAGCTGGCCGCCTTTCCTGAGGATAGAAGCCAGCCTGGAC
AGGACTGCCGGTTCAGAGTGACACAGCTGCCCAACGGCAGAGACTTCCACATGTCTGTTGTGCGGGCCAG
AAGAAACGACAGCGGCACATATCTGTGCGGCGCCATTTCTCTGGCCCCTAAGGCTCAGATCAAAGAGAGC
CTGAGAGCCGAGCTGAGAGTGACCGAAAGACGGGCTGAAGTGCCCACAGCTCACCCATCTCCATCTCCAA
GACCTGCCGGCCAGTTTCAGACCCTCGTTGGCGCGCCGGAAGATCAAGTTGATCCAAGATTGATTGATGG
CAAGGGCGGATCTCTGGAGGTGCTGTTCCAGGGACCAGGCGGAAGCGGCAATCCCGGCGGCGATCTGGCC
CCCCAGATGCTGCGCGAGCTGCAGGAGACCAATGCCGCCCTGCAGGACGTGCGCGAGCTGCTGCGCCACC
GCGTGAAGGAGATCACCTTCCTGAAGAACACCGTGATGGAGTGCGACGCCTGCGGTATGCAGCCCTCTAG
AGGCTCCGGCTCCATCATCCCAGTTGAGGAGGAGAACCCGGACTTCTGGAACCGCGAGGCAGCCGAGGCC
CTGGGTGCCGCCAAGAAGCTGCAGCCTGCACAGACAGCCGCCAAGAACCTCATCATCTTCCTGGGCGATG
GGATGGGGGTGTCTACGGTGACAGCTGCCAGGATCCTAAAAGGGCAGAAGAAGGACAAACTGGGGCCTGA
GATACCCCTGGCCATGGACCGCTTCCCATATGTGGCTCTGTCCAAGACATACAATGTAGACAAACATGTG
CCAGACAGTGGAGCCACAGCCACGGCCTACCTGTGCGGGGTCAAGGGCAACTTCCAGACCATTGGCTTGA
GTGCAGCCGCCCGCTTTAACCAGTGCAACACGACACGCGGCAACGAGGTCATCTCCGTGATGAATCGGGC
CAAGAAAGCAGGGAAGTCAGTGGGAGTGGTAACCACCACACGAGTGCAGCACGCCTCGCCAGCCGGCACC
TACGCCCACACGGTGAACCGCAACTGGTACTCGGACGCCGACGTGCCTGCCTCGGCCCGCCAGGAGGGGT
GCCAGGACATCGCTACGCAGCTCATCTCCAACATGGACATTGACGTGATCCTAGGTGGAGGCCGAAAGTA
CATGTTTCGCATGGGAACCCCAGACCCTGAGTACCCAGATGACTACAGCCAAGGTGGGACCAGGCTGGAC
GGGAAGAATCTGGTGCAGGAATGGCTGGCGAAGCGCCAGGGTGCCCGGTATGTGTGGAACCGCACTGAGC
TCATGCAGGCTTCCCTGGACCCGTCTGTGACCCATCTCATGGGTCTCTTTGAGCCTGGAGACATGAAATA
CGAGATCCACCGAGACTCCACACTGGACCCCTCCCTGATGGAGATGACAGAGGCTGCCCTGCGCCTGCTG
AGCAGGAACCCCCGCGGCTTCTTCCTCTTCGTGGAGGGTGGTCGCATCGACCATGGTCATCATGAAAGCA
GGGCTTACCGGGCACTGACTGAGACGATCATGTTCGACGACGCCATTGAGAGGGCGGGCCAGCTCACCAG
CGAGGAGGACACGCTGAGCCTCGTCACTGCCGACCACTCCCACGTCTTCTCCTTCGGAGGCTACCCCCTG
CGAGGGAGCTCCATCTTCGGGCTGGCCCCTGGCAAGGCCCGGGACAGGAAGGCCTACACGGTCCTCCTAT
ACGGAAACGGTCCAGGCTATGTGCTCAAGGACGGCGCCCGGCCGGATGTTACCGAGAGCGAGAGCGGGAG
CCCCGAGTATCGGCAGCAGTCAGCAGTGCCCCTGGACGAAGAGACCCACGCAGGCGAGGACGTGGCGGTG
TTCGCGCGCGGCCCGCAGGCGCACCTGGTTCACGGCGTGCAGGAGCAGACCTTCATAGCGCACGTCATGG
CCTTCGCCGCCTGCCTGGAGCCCTACACCGCCTGCGACCTGGCGCCCCCCGCCGGCACCACCGACGCCGC
GCACCCGGGTGGCGGAGGACTGAACGACATCTTCGAGGCTCAGAAAATCGAATGGCACGAACATCACCAT
CACCATCACCATCACCATTAAGGCCGGCCTGTAGTCACTGGCACAACGCGTTACCCGGTAAGCCAATCGG
GTATACACGGTCGTCATACTGCAGACAGGGTTCTTCTACTTTGCAAGATAGTCTTGAGTAGTAAAATAAA
TAGATAGAGAAAATCAGCCTCGACTGTGCCTTCTAGTTGCCAGCCATCTGTTGTTTGCCCCTCCCCCGTG
CCTTCCTTGACCCTGGAAGGTGCCACTCCCACTGTCCTTTCCTAATAAAATGAGGAAATTGCATCACAAC
ACTCAACCCTATCTCGGTCTATTCTTTTGATTTATAAGGGATTTTGCCGATTTCGGCCTATTGGTTAAAA
AATGAGCTGATTTAACAAAAATTTAACGCGAATTAATTCTGTGGAATGTGTGTCAGTTAGGGTGTGGAAA
GTCCCCAGGCTCCCCAGCAGGCAGAAGTATGCAAAGCATGCATCTCAATTAGTCAGCAACCAGGTGTGGA
AAGTCCCCAGGCTCCCCAGCAGGCAGAAGTATGCAAAGCATGCATCTCAATTAGTCAGCAACCATAGTCC
CGCCCCTAACTCCGCCCATCCCGCCCCTAACTCCGCCCAGTTCCGCCCATTCTCCGCCCCATGGCTGACT
AATTTTTTTTATTTATGCAGAGGCCGAGGCCGCCTCTGCCTCTGAGCTATTCCAGAAGTAGTGAGGAGGC
TTTTTTGGAGGCCTAGGCTTTTGCAAAAAGCTCCCGGGAGCTTGTATATCCATTTTCGGATCTGATCAGC
ACGTGTTGACAATTAATCATCGGCATAGTATATCGGCATAGTATAATACGACAAGGTGAGGAACTAAACC
ATGACCGAGTACAAGCCCACGGTGCGCCTCGCCACCCGCGACGACGTCCCCAGGGCCGTACGCACCCTCG
CCGCCGCGTTCGCCGACTACCCCGCCACGCGCCACACCGTCGATCCGGACCGCCACATCGAGCGGGTCAC
CGAGCTGCAAGAACTCTTCCTCACGCGCGTCGGGCTCGACATCGGCAAGGTGTGGGTCGCGGACGACGGC
GCCGCGGTGGCGGTCTGGACCACGCCGGAGAGCGTCGAAGCGGGGGCGGTGTTCGCCGAGATCGGCCCGC
GCATGGCCGAGTTGAGCGGTTCCCGGCTGGCCGCGCAGCAACAGATGGAAGGCCTCCTGGCGCCGCACCG
GCCCAAGGAGCCCGCGTGGTTCCTGGCCACCGTCGGCGTCTCGCCCGACCACCAGGGCAAGGGTCTGGGC
AGCGCCGTCGTGCTCCCCGGAGTGGAGGCGGCCGAGCGCGCCGGGGTGCCCGCCTTCCTGGAGACATCCG
CGCCCCGCAACCTCCCCTTCTACGAGCGGCTCGGCTTCACCGTCACCGCCGACGTCGAGGTGCCCGAAGG
ACCGCGCACCTGGTGCATGACCCGCAAGCCCGGTGCCTGACACGTGCTACGAGATTTCGATTCCACCGCC
GCCTTCTATGAAAGGTTGGGCTTCGGAATCGTTTTCCGGGACGCCGGCTGGATGATCCTCCAGCGCGGGG
ATCTCATGCTGGAGTTCTTCGCCCACCCCAACTTGTTTATTGCAGCTTATAATGGTTACAAATAAAGCAA
TAGCATCACAAATTTCACAAATAAAGCATTTTTTTCACTGCATTCTAGTTGTGGTTTGTCCAAACTCATC
AATGTATCTTATCATGTCTGTATACCGTCGACCTCTAGCTAGAGCTTGGCGTAATCATGGTCATTACCAA
TGCTTAATCAGTGAGGCACCTATCTCAGCGATCTGTCTATTTCGTTCATCCATAGTTGCCTGACTCCCCG
TCGTGTAGATAACTACGATACGGGAGGGCTTACCATCTGGCCCCAGCGCTGCGATGATACCGCGAGAACC
ACGCTCACCGGCTCCGGATTTATCAGCAATAAACCAGCCAGCCGGAAGGGCCGAGCGCAGAAGTGGTCCT
GCAACTTTATCCGCCTCCATCCAGTCTATTAATTGTTGCCGGGAAGCTAGAGTAAGTAGTTCGCCAGTTA
ATAGTTTGCGCAACGTTGTTGCCATCGCTACAGGCATCGTGGTGTCACGCTCGTCGTTTGGTATGGCTTC
ATTCAGCTCCGGTTCCCAACGATCAAGGCGAGTTACATGATCCCCCATGTTGTGCAAAAAAGCGGTTAGC
TCCTTCGGTCCTCCGATCGTTGTCAGAAGTAAGTTGGCCGCAGTGTTATCACTCATGGTTATGGCAGCAC
TGCATAATTCTCTTACTGTCATGCCATCCGTAAGATGCTTTTCTGTGACTGGTGAGTACTCAACCAAGTC
ATTCTGAGAATAGTGTATGCGGCGACCGAGTTGCTCTTGCCCGGCGTCAATACGGGATAATACCGCGCCA
CATAGCAGAACTTTAAAAGTGCTCATCATTGGAAAACGTTCTTCGGGGCGAAAACTCTCAAGGATCTTAC
CGCTGTTGAGATCCAGTTCGATGTAACCCACTCGTGCACCCAACTGATCTTCAGCATCTTTTACTTTCAC
CAGCGTTTCTGGGTGAGCAAAAACAGGAAGGCAAAATGCCGCAAAAAAGGGAATAAGGGCGACACGGAAA
TGTTGAATACTCATATTCTTCCTTTTTCAATATTATTGAAGCATTTATCAGGGTTATTGTCTCATGAGCG
GATACATATTTGAATGTATTTAGAAAAATAAACAAATAGGGGTCAGTGTTACAACCAATTAACCAATTCT
GAACATTATCGCGAGCCCATTTATACCTGAATATGGCTCATAACACCCCTTGCTCATGACCAAAATCCCT
TAACGTGAGTTACGCGCGCGTCGTTCCACTGAGCGTCAGACCCCGTAGAAAAGATCAAAGGATCTTCTTG
AGATCCTTTTTTTCTGCGCGTAATCTGCTGCTTGCAAACAAAAAAACCACCGCTACCAGCGGTGGTTTGT
TTGCCGGATCAAGAGCTACCAACTCTTTTTCCGAAGGTAACTGGCTTCAGCAGAGCGCAGATACCAAATA
CTGTTCTTCTAGTGTAGCCGTAGTTAGCCCACCACTTCAAGAACTCTGTAGCACCGCCTACATACCTCGC
TCTGCTAATCCTGTTACCAGTGGCTGCTGCCAGTGGCGATAAGTCGTGTCTTACCGGGTTGGACTCAAGA
CGATAGTTACCGGATAAGGCGCAGCGGTCGGGCTGAACGGGGGGTTCGTGCACACAGCCCAGCTTGGAGC
GAACGACCTACACCGAACTGAGATACCTACAGCGTGAGCTATGAGAAAGCGCCACGCTTCCCGAAGGGAG
AAAGGCGGACAGGTATCCGGTAAGCGGCAGGGTCGGAACAGGAGAGCGCACGAGGGAGCTTCCAGGGGGA
AACGCCTGGTATCTTTATAGTCCTGTCGGGTTTCGCCACCTCTGACTTGAGCGTCGATTTTTGTGATGCT
CGTCAGGGGGGCGGAGCCTATGGAAAAACGCCAGCAACGCGGCCTTTTTACGGTTCCTGGCCTTTTGCTG
GCCTTTTGCTCACATGTTCTTTCCTGCGTTATCCCCTGATTCTGTGGATAACCGTATTACCGCCTTTGAG
TGAGCTGATACCGCTCGCCGCAGCCGAACGACCGAGCGCAGCGAGTCAGTGAGCGAGGAAGCGGAAGGCG
AGAGTAGGGAACTGCCAGGCATCAAACTAAGCAGAAGGCCCCTGACGGATGGCCTTTTTGCGTTTCTACA
AACTCTTTCTGTGTTGTAAAACGACGGCCAGTCTTAAGCTCGGGCCCCCTGGGCGGTTCTGATAACGAGT
AATCGTTAATCCGCAAATAACGTAAAAACCCGCTTCGGCGGGTTTTTTTATGGGGGGAGTTTAGGGAAAG
AGCATTTGTCAGAATATTTAAGGGCGCCTGTCACTTTGCTTGATATATGAGAATTATTTAACCTTATAAA
TGAGAAAAAAGCAACGCACTTTAAATAAGATACGTTGCTTTTTCGATTGATGAACACCTATAATTAAACT
ATTCATCTATTATTTATGATTTTTTGTATATACAATATTTCTAGTTTGTTAAAGAGAATTAAGAAAATAA
ATCTCGAAAATAATAAAGGGAAAATCAGTTTTTGATATCAAAATTATACATGTCAACGATAATACAAAAT
ATAATACAAACTATAAGATGTTATCAGTATTTATTATCATTTAGAATAAATTTTGTGTCGCCCTTAATTG
TGAGCGGATAACAATTACGAGCTTCATGCACAGTGGCGTTGACTCAATATTGGCCATTAGCCATATTATT
CATTGGTTATATAGCATAAATCAATATTGGCTATTGGCCATTGCATACGTTGTATCTATATCATAATATG
TACATTTATATTGGCTCATGTCCAATATGACCGCCATGTT
Features (pLannotate 1.2.2; 24 found; start..end, strand, type, name):
     77..380     +  enhancer       CMV enhancer: human cytomegalovirus immediate early enhancer
    381..584     +  promoter       CMV promoter: human cytomegalovirus (CMV) immediate early promoter
    720..763     +  intron         CMV intron (fragment): modified intron A from human cytomegalovirus
    815..833     +  promoter       SP6 promoter: promoter for bacteriophage SP6 RNA polymerase
    837..874     +  CDS            IgH signal sequence (fragment): signal sequence from the mouse immunoglobulin heavy chain variable region
    983..1429    +  CDS            PDCD1 (fragment): PDCD1_HUMAN - Also known as PD1 From Homo sapiens (Human).
   1526..1705    +  CDS            Comp (fragment): COMP_RAT - Experimental evidence at protein level: Swiss-Prot protein existence level 1. May play a role in the structural integrity of cartilage via its interaction with other extracellular matrix proteins such as the collagens and fibronectin. Can mediate the interaction of chondrocytes with the cartilage extracellular matrix through interaction with cell surface integrin receptors. Could play a role in the pathogenesis of osteoarthritis. Potent suppressor of apoptosis in both primary chondrocytes and transformed cells. Suppresses apoptosis by blocking the activation of caspase-3 and by indu
   1693..3145    +  CDS            SEAP (fragment): secreted alkaline phosphatase from human placenta The natural enzyme has a C-terminal transmembrane sequence that is replaced by a GPI anchor.
   3170..3211    +  CDS            AviTag™ (fragment): peptide tag that allows for enzymatic biotinylation
   3215..3238    +  CDS            8xHis: 8xHis affinity tag
   3384..3495    +  polyA_signal   bGH poly(A) signal: bovine growth hormone polyadenylation signal
   3496..3604    +  rep_origin     f1 ori (fragment): f1 bacteriophage origin of replication; arrow indicates direction of (+) strand synthesis
   3618..3947    +  promoter       SV40 promoter: SV40 enhancer and early promoter
   3995..4042    +  promoter       EM7 promoter: synthetic bacterial promoter&nbsp
   4061..4660    +  CDS            PuroR (fragment): puromycin N-acetyltransferase; pac from Streptomyces; confers resistance to puromycin
   4670..4795    +  CDS            ble (fragment): BLE_KLEPN - Experimental evidence at protein level: Swiss-Prot protein existence level 1. Binding protein with a strong affinity to the bleomycin family of antibiotics. Binds to CL990; an antimitotic-antibiotic compound. From Klebsiella pneumoniae.
   4790..4911    +  polyA_signal   SV40 poly(A) signal: SV40 polyadenylation signal
   4964..5824    -  CDS            AmpR: β-lactamase; bla; confers resistance to ampicillin, carbenicillin, and related antibiotics
   5827..5923    -  promoter       AmpR promoter (fragment): bla
   5953..5977    -  CDS            KanR (fragment): aminoglycoside phosphotransferase; aph(3')-Ia; confers resistance to kanamycin
   6088..6676    +  rep_origin     ori: high-copy-number ColE1/pMB1/pBR322/pUC origin of replication
   6901..6918    +  terminator     rrnB T2 terminator (fragment): transcription terminator T2 from the E. coli rrnB gene
   6943..6962    -  CDS            lacZα (fragment): LacZα fragment of β-galactosidase; lacZ fragment
   7418..7434    +  protein_bind   lac operator: The lac repressor binds to the lac operator to inhibit transcription in E. coli. This inhibition can be relieved by adding lactose or isopropyl-β-D-thiogalactopyranoside (IPTG). lac repressor encoded by lacI
