[The description below was written by a language model from this plasmid's Addgene catalogue record and pLannotate feature annotations shown in this document.]
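Description:
pD649-HAsp-PDCD1-COMP5AP-AviTag-9xHis is a mammalian expression plasmid built on the pD649 backbone for producing a secreted, multimerised form of the extracellular domain of human PDCD1 (PD-1, CD279). It is propagated in E. coli as a high-copy plasmid through a ColE1/pUC-type origin and selected with ampicillin via the β-lactamase gene. The annotated 7.6 kb sequence also carries an SV40 early promoter/EM7 promoter unit driving a puromycin N-acetyltransferase gene with an SV40 polyadenylation signal, which would permit puromycin selection in mammalian cells. Short remnants of f1 ori, ble, KanR and lacZα appear to be non-functional backbone fragments.

The expression cassette uses the CMV immediate-early enhancer and promoter followed by a fragment of CMV intron A. An SP6 promoter just upstream of the coding region offers in vitro transcription and serves as a sequencing primer site. A signal peptide opens the reading frame: the name designates it "HAsp", while the annotation software matches it partially to a mouse immunoglobulin heavy chain signal sequence. The 447 bp PDCD1 ectodomain follows, cloned between retained NotI and AscI sites. It is fused at its C terminus to the coiled-coil pentamerisation domain of rat cartilage oligomeric matrix protein (COMP), human placental alkaline phosphatase, an AviTag for enzymatic biotinylation and a polyhistidine tag (9xHis by name, detected as 8xHis). A bGH polyadenylation signal ends the unit.

Pentamerisation raises avidity for weak receptor–ligand contacts, and the phosphatase gives an enzymatic readout. This suits the secreted protein to use as a binding reagent in extracellular interaction screens, such as the human IgSF cell-surface interactome study it came from. The depositor notes that some plasmids in the collection may carry an IS4-like transposase insertion upstream of the CMV promoter; none is annotated here.
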