Addgene plasmid #157108: pD649-HAsp-PDCD1-COMP5AP-AviTag-9xHis
Purpose: Mammalian expression of cell-surface protein extracellular domain fused to COMP5AP-AviTag-9xHis. Protein is secreted from cells.
Depositing lab: Chris Garcia. Depositing organization: Stanford University. Publication: A Human IgSF Cell-Surface Interactome Reveals a Complex Network of Protein-Protein Interactions. Wojtowicz WM, Vielmetter J, Fernandes RA, Siepe DH, Eastman CL, Chisholm GB, Cox S, Klock H, Anderson PW, Rue SM, Miller JJ, Glaser SM, Bragstad ML, Vance J, Lam AW, Lesley SA, Zinn K, Garcia KC. Cell. 2020 Aug 20;182(4):1027-1043.e17. doi: 10.1016/j.cell.2020.07.025. PubMed 32822567.
Backbone
  Vector backbone: pD649
  Backbone size w/o insert (bp): 7153
  Vector type: Mammalian Expression
Growth in bacteria
  Bacterial resistance: Ampicillin, 100 μg/mL
  Growth temperature: 37°C
  Growth strain: DH5alpha
  Copy number: High Copy
Gene/Insert
  Gene/Insert name: PDCD1
  Species: H. sapiens (human)
  Insert size (bp): 447
  Entrez Gene: PDCD1 (a.k.a. AIMTBS, CD279, PD-1, PD1, SLEB2, hPD-1, hPD-l, hSLE1)
  Promoter: CMV/SP6
  Tag / fusion protein: COMP5AP-AviTag-9xHis (C terminal on backbone)
  Cloning method: Restriction Enzyme; 5′ cloning site GCGGCCGC (not destroyed); 3′ cloning site GGCGCGCC (not destroyed)
  Sequencing primers: 5′ ATTTAGGTGACACTATAG; 3′ CGTCGCACTCCATCACGGTG
Resource information
  A portion of this plasmid was derived from a plasmid made by: synthesis by ThermoFisher
Terms and licenses: Academic/Nonprofit Terms; Industry Terms: Not Available to Industry
Depositor comments: Some plasmids in this collection may have an IS4-like element ISVsa5 family transposase upstream of the CMV promoter.
How to cite: pD649-HAsp-PDCD1-COMP5AP-AviTag-9xHis was a gift from Chris Garcia (Addgene plasmid # 157108 ; http://n2t.net/addgene:157108 ; RRID:Addgene_157108)
