>Addgene plasmid #157108 | pD649-HAsp-PDCD1-COMP5AP-AviTag-9xHis | depositor partial sequence | sequence record 303326 | insert (extracellular domain)
GGATGGTTTCTGGATTCTCCCGATAGACCCTGGAATCCTCCTACATTCAGCCCCGCTCTGCTGGTGGTCA
CAGAGGGCGATAATGCCACCTTCACCTGTAGCTTCAGCAACACCAGCGAGAGCTTCGTGCTGAACTGGTA
CAGAATGAGCCCCAGCAACCAGACCGACAAGCTGGCCGCCTTTCCTGAGGATAGAAGCCAGCCTGGACAG
GACTGCCGGTTCAGAGTGACACAGCTGCCCAACGGCAGAGACTTCCACATGTCTGTTGTGCGGGCCAGAA
GAAACGACAGCGGCACATATCTGTGCGGCGCCATTTCTCTGGCCCCTAAGGCTCAGATCAAAGAGAGCCT
GAGAGCCGAGCTGAGAGTGACCGAAAGACGGGCTGAAGTGCCCACAGCTCACCCATCTCCATCTCCAAGA
CCTGCCGGCCAGTTTCAGACCCTCGTT
